>Addgene plasmid #178374 | pOME0005R | addgene full sequence | sequence record 351337 | Addgene Partial NGS Result
ATGGGCGGCGCATGAGAGAAGCCCAGACCAATTACCTACCCAAAATGGAGAAAGTTCACGTTGACATCGA
GGAAGACAGCCCATTCCTCAGAGCTTTGCAGCGGAGCTTCCCGCAGTTTGAGGTAGAAGCCAAGCAGGTC
ACTGATAATGACCATGCTAATGCCAGAGCGTTTTCGCATCTGGCTTCAAAACTGATCGAAACGGAGGTGG
ACCCATCCGACACGATCCTTGACATTGGAAGTGCGCCCGCCCGCAGAATGTATTCTAAGCACAAGTATCA
TTGTATCTGTCCGATGAGATGTGCGGAAGATCCGGACAGATTGTATAAGTATGCAACTAAGCTGAAGAAA
AACTGTAAGGAAATAACTGATAAGGAATTGGACAAGAAAATGAAGGAGCTCGCCGCCGTCATGAGCGACC
CTGACCTGGAAACTGAGACTATGTGCCTCCACGACGACGAGTCGTGTCGCTACGAAGGGCAAGTCGCTGT
TTACCAGGATGTATACGCGGTTGACGGACCGACAAGTCTCTATCACCAAGCCAATAAGGGAGTTAGAGTC
GCCTACTGGATAGGCTTTGACACCACCCCTTTTATGTTTAAGAACTTGGCTGGAGCATATCCATCATACT
CTACCAACTGGGCCGACGAAACCGTGTTAACGGCTCGTAACATAGGCCTATGCAGCTCTGACGTTATGGA
GCGGTCACGTAGAGGGATGTCCATTCTTAGAAAGAAGTATTTGAAACCATCCAACAATGTTCTATTCTCT
GTTGGCTCGACCATCTACCACGAGAAGAGGGACTTACTGAGGAGCTGGCACCTGCCGTCTGTATTTCACT
TACGTGGCAAGCAAAATTACACATGTCGGTGTGAGACTATAGTTAGTTGCGACGGGTACGTCGTTAAAAG
AATAGCTATCAGTCCAGGCCTGTATGGGAAGCCTTCAGGCTATGCTGCTACGATGCACCGCGAGGGATTC
TTGTGCTGCAAAGTGACAGACACATTGAACGGGGAGAGGGTCTCTTTTCCCGTGTGCACGTATGTGCCAG
CTACATTGTGTGACCAAATGACTGGCATACTGGCAACAGATGTCAGTGCGGACGACGCGCAAAAACTGCT
GGTTGGGCTCAACCAGCGTATAGTCGTCAACGGTCGCACCCAGAGAAACACCAATACCATGAAAAATTAC
CTTTTGCCCGTAGTGGCCCAGGCATTTGCTAGGTGGGCAAAGGAATATAAGGAAGATCAAGAAGATGAAA
GGCCACTAGGACTACGAGATAGACAGTTAGTCATGGGGTGTTGTTGGGCTTTTAGAAGGCACAAGATAAC
ATCTATTTATAAGCGCCCGGATACCCAAACCATCATCAAAGTGAACAGCGATTTCCACTCATTCGTGCTG
CCCAGGATAGGCAGTAACACATTGGAGATCGGGCTGAGAACAAGAATCAGGAAAATGTTAGAGGAGCACA
AGGAGCCGTCACCTCTCATTACCGCCGAGGACGTACAAGAAGCTAAGTGCGCAGCCGATGAGGCTAAGGA
GGTGCGTGAAGCCGAGGAGTTGCGCGCAGCTCTACCACCTTTGGCAGCTGATGTTGAGGAGCCCACTCTG
GAAGCCGATGTCGACTTGATGTTACAAGAGGCTGGGGCCGGCTCAGTGGAGACACCTCGTGGCTTGATAA
AGGTTACCAGCTACGCTGGCGAGGACAAGATCGGCTCTTACGCTGTGCTTTCTCCGCAGGCTGTACTCAA
GAGTGAAAAATTATCTTGCATCCACCCTCTCGCTGAACAAGTCATAGTGATAACACACTCTGGCCGAAAA
GGGCGTTATGCCGTGGAACCATACCATGGTAAAGTAGTGGTGCCAGAGGGACATGCAATACCCGTCCAGG
ACTTTCAAGCTCTGAGTGAAAGTGCCACCATTGTGTACAACGAACGTGAGTTCGTAAACAGGTACCTGCA
CCATATTGCCACACATGGAGGAGCGCTGAACACTGATGAAGAATATTACAAAACTGTCAAGCCCAGCGAG
CACGACGGCGAATACCTGTACGACATCGACAGGAAACAGTGCGTCAAGAAAGAACTAGTCACTGGGCTAG
GGCTCACAGGCGAGCTGGTGGATCCTCCCTTCCATGAATTCGCCTACGAGAGTCTGAGAACACGACCAGC
CGCTCCTTACCAAGTACCAACCATAGGGGTGTATGGCGTGCCAGGATCAGGCAAGTCTGGCATCATTAAA
AGCGCAGTCACCAAAAAAGATCTAGTGGTGAGCGCCAAGAAAGAAAACTGTGCAGAAATTATAAGGGACG
TCAAGAAAATGAAAGGGCTGGACGTCAATGCCAGAACTGTGGACTCAGTGCTCTTGAATGGATGCAAACA
CCCCGTAGAGACCCTGTATATTGACGAAGCTTTTGCTTGTCATGCAGGTACTCTCAGAGCGCTCATAGCC
ATTATAAGACCTAAAAAGGCAGTGCTCTGCGGGGATCCCAAACAGTGCGGTTTTTTTAACATGATGTGCC
TGAAAGTGCATTTTAACCACGAGATTTGCACACAAGTCTTCCACAAAAGCATCTCTCGCCGTTGCACTAA
ATCTGTGACTTCGGTCGTCTCAACCTTGTTTTACGACAAAAAAATGAGAACGACGAATCCGAAAGAGACT
AAGATTGTGATTGACACTACCGGCAGTACCAAACCTAAGCAGGACGATCTCATTCTCACTTGTTTCAGAG
GGTGGGTGAAGCAGTTGCAAATAGATTACAAAGGCAACGAAATAATGACGGCAGCTGCCTCTCAAGGGCT
GACCCGTAAAGGTGTGTATGCCGTTCGGTACAAGGTGAATGAAAATCCTCTGTACGCACCCACCTCAGAA
CATGTGAACGTCCTACTGACCCGCACGGAGGACCGCATCGTGTGGAAAACACTAGCCGGCGACCCATGGA
TAAAAACACTGACTGCCAAGTACCCTGGGAATTTCACTGCCACGATAGAGGAGTGGCAAGCAGAGCATGA
TGCCATCATGAGGCACATCTTGGAGAGACCGGACCCTACCGACGTCTTCCAGAATAAGGCAAACGTGTGT
TGGGCCAAGGCTTTAGTGCCGGTGCTGAAGACCGCTGGCATAGACATGACCACTGAACAATGGAACACTG
TGGATTATTTTGAAACGGACAAAGCTCACTCAGCAGAGATAGTATTGAACCAACTATGCGTGAGGTTCTT
TGGACTCGATCTGGACTCCGGTCTATTTTCTGCACCCACTGTTCCGTTATCCATTAGGAATAATCACTGG
GATAACTCCCCGTCGCCTAACATGTACGGGCTGAATAAAGAAGTGGTCCGTCAGCTCTCTCGCAGGTACC
CACAACTGCCTCGGGCAGTTGCCACTGGAAGAGTCTATGACATGAACACTGGTACACTGCGCAATTATGA
TCCGCGCATAAACCTAGTACCTGTAAACAGAAGACTGCCTCATGCTTTAGTCCTCCACCATAATGAACAC
CCACAGAGTGACTTTTCTTCATTCGTCAGCAAATTGAAGGGCAGAACTGTCCTGGTGGTCGGGGAAAAGT
TGTCCGTCCCAGGCAAAATGGTTGACTGGTTGTCAGACCGGCCTGAGGCTACCTTCAGAGCTCGGCTGGA
TTTAGGCATCCCAGGTGATGTGCCCAAATATGACATAATATTTGTTAATGTGAGGACCCCATATAAATAC
CATCACTATCAGCAGTGTGAAGACCATGCCATTAAGCTTAGCATGTTGACCAAGAAAGCTTGTCTGCATC
TGAATCCCGGCGGAACCTGTGTCAGCATAGGTTATGGTTACGCTGACAGGGCCAGCGAAAGCATCATTGG
TGCTATAGCGCGGCAGTTCAAGTTTTCCCGGGTATGCAAACCGAAATCCTCACTTGAAGAGACGGAAGTT
CTGTTTGTATTCATTGGGTACGATCGCAAGGCCCGTACGCACAATCCTTACAAGCTTTCATCAACCTTGA
CCAACATTTATACAGGTTCCAGACTCCACGAAGCCGGATGTGCACCCTCATATCATGTGGTGCGAGGGGA
TATTGCCACGGCCACCGAAGGAGTGATTATAAATGCTGCTAACAGCAAAGGACAACCTGGCGGAGGGGTG
TGCGGAGCGCTGTATAAGAAGTTCCCGGAAAGCTTCGATTTACAGCCGATCGAAGTAGGAAAAGCGCGAC
TGGTCAAAGGTGCAGCTAAACATATCATTCATGCCGTAGGACCAAACTTCAACAAAGTTTCGGAGGTTGA
AGGTGACAAACAGTTGGCAGAGGCTTATGAGTCCATCGCTAAGATTGTCAACGATAACAATTACAAGTCA
GTAGCGATTCCACTGTTGTCCACCGGCATCTTTTCCGGGAACAAAGATCGACTAACCCAATCATTGAACC
ATTTGCTGACAGCTTTAGACACCACTGATGCAGATGTAGCCATATACTGCAGGGACAAGAAATGGGAAAT
GACTCTCAAGGAAGCAGTGGCTAGGAGAGAAGCAGTGGAGGAGATATGCATATCCGACGACTCTTCAGTG
ACAGAACCTGATGCAGAGCTGGTGAGGGTGCATCCGAAGAGTTCTTTGGCTGGAAGGAAGGGCTACAGCA
CAAGCGATGGCAAAACTTTCTCATATTTGGAAGGGACCAAGTTTCACCAGGCGGCCAAGGATATAGCAGA
AATTAATGCCATGTGGCCCGTTGCAACGGAGGCCAATGAGCAGGTATGCATGTATATCCTCGGAGAAAGC
ATGAGCAGTATTAGGTCGAAATGCCCCGTCGAAGAGTCGGAAGCCTCCACACCACCTAGCACGCTGCCTT
GCTTGTGCATCCATGCCATGACTCCAGAAAGAGTACAGCGCCTAAAAGCCTCACGTCCAGAACAAATTAC
TGTGTGCTCATCCTTTCCATTGCCGAAGTATAGAATCACTGGTGTGCAGAAGATCCAATGCTCCCAGCCT
ATATTGTTCTCACCGAAAGTGCCTGCGTATATTCATCCAAGGAAGTATCTCGTGGAAACACCACCGGTAG
ACGAGACTCCGGAGCCATCGGCAGAGAACCAATCCACAGAGGGGACACCTGAACAACCACCACTTATAAC
CGAGGATGAGACCAGGACTAGAACGCCTGAGCCGATCATCATCGAAGAGGAAGAAGAGGATAGCATAAGT
TTGCTGTCAGATGGCCCGACCCACCAGGTGCTGCAAGTCGAGGCAGACATTCACGGGCCGCCCTCTGTAT
CTAGCTCATCCTGGTCCATTCCTCATGCATCCGACTTTGATGTGGACAGTTTATCCATACTTGACACCCT
GGAGGGAGCTAGCGTGACCAGCGGGGCAACGTCAGCCGAGACTAACTCTTACTTCGCAAAGAGTATGGAG
TTTCTGGCGCGACCGGTGCCTGCGCCTCGAACAGTATTCAGGAACCCTCCACATCCCGCTCCGCGCACAA
GAACACCGTCACTTGCACCCAGCAGGGCCTGCTCGAGAACCAGCCTAGTTTCCACCCCGCCAGGCGTGAA
TAGGGTGATCACTAGAGAGGAGCTCGAGGCGCTTACCCCGTCACGCACTCCTAGCAGGTCGGTCTCGAGA
ACCAGCCTGGTCTCCAACCCGCCAGGCGTAAATAGGGTGATTACAAGAGAGGAGTTTGAGGCGTTCGTAG
CACAACAACAATGACGGTTTGATGCGGGTGCATACATCTTTTCCTCCGACACCGGTCAAGGGCATTTACA
ACAAAAATCAGTAAGGCAAACGGTGCTATCCGAAGTGGTGTTGGAGAGGACCGAATTGGAGATTTCGTAT
GCCCCGCGCCTCGACCAAGAAAAAGAAGAATTACTACGCAAGAAATTACAGTTAAATCCCACACCTGCTA
ACAGAAGCAGATACCAGTCCAGGAAGGTGGAGAACATGAAAGCCATAACAGCTAGACGTATTCTGCAAGG
CCTAGGGCATTATTTGAAGGCAGAAGGAAAAGTGGAGTGCTACCGAACCCTGCATCCTGTTCCTTTGTAT
TCATCTAGTGTGAACCGTGCCTTCTCAAGCCCCAAGGTCGCAGTGGAAGCCTGTAACGCCATGTTGAAAG
AGAACTTTCCGACTGTGGCTTCTTACTGTATTATTCCAGAGTACGATGCCTATTTGGACATGGTTGACGG
AGCTTCATGCTGCTTAGACACTGCCAGTTTTTGCCCTGCAAAGCTGCGCAGCTTTCCAAAGAAACACTCC
TATTTGGAACCCACAATACGATCGGCAGTGCCTTCAGCGATCCAGAACACGCTCCAGAACGTCCTGGCAG
CTGCCACAAAAAGAAATTGCAATGTCACGCAAATGAGAGAATTGCCCGTATTGGATTCGGCGGCCTTTAA
TGTGGAATGCTTCAAGAAATATGCGTGTAATAATGAATATTGGGAAACGTTTAAAGAAAACCCCATCAGG
CTTACTGAAGAAAACGTGGTAAATTACATTACCAAATTAAAAGGACCAAAAGCTGCTGCTCTTTTTGCGA
AGACACATAATTTGAATATGTTGCAGGACATACCAATGGACAGGTTTGTAATGGACTTAAAGAGAGACGT
GAAAGTGACTCCAGGAACAAAACATACTGAAGAACGGCCCAAGGTACAGGTGATCCAGGCTGCCGATCCG
CTAGCAACAGCGTATCTGTGCGGAATCCACCGAGAGCTGGTTAGGAGATTAAATGCGGTCCTGCTTCCGA
ACATTCATACACTGTTTGATATGTCGGCTGAAGACTTTGACGCTATTATAGCCGAGCACTTCCAGCCTGG
GGATTGTGTTCTGGAAACTGACATCGCGTCGTTTGATAAAAGTGAGGACGACGCCATGGCTCTGACCGCG
TTAATGATTCTGGAAGACTTAGGTGTGGACGCAGAGCTGTTGACGCTGATTGAGGCGGCTTTCGGCGAAA
TTTCATCAATACATTTGCCCACTAAAACTAAATTTAAATTCGGAGCCATGATGAAATCTGGAATGTTCCT
CACACTGTTTGTGAACACAGTCATTAACATTGTAATCGCAAGCAGAGTGTTGAGAGAACGGCTAACCGGA
TCACCATGTGCAGCATTCATTGGAGATGACAATATCGTGAAAGGAGTCAAATCGGACAAATTAATGGCAG
ACAGGTGCGCCACCTGGTTGAATATGGAAGTCAAGATTATAGATGCTGTGGTGGGCGAGAAAGCGCCCTA
TTTCTGTGGAGGGTTTATTTTGTGTGACTCCGTGACCGGCACAGCGTGCCGTGTGGCAGACCCCCTAAAA
AGGCTGTTTAAGCTTGGCAAACCTCTGGCAGCAGACGATGAACATGATGATGACAGGAGAAGGGCATTGC
ATGAAGAGTCAACACGCTGGAACCGAGTGGGTATTCTTTCAGAGCTGTGCAAGGCAGTAGAATCAAGGTA
TGAAACCGTAGGAACTTCCATCATAGTTATGGCCATGACTACTCTAGCTAGCAGTGTTAAATCATTCAGC
TACCTGAGAGGGGCCCCTATAACTCTCTACGGCTAACCTGAATGGACTACGACATAGTCTAGTCCGCCAA
GACAAGTTTGTACAAAAAAGCAGGCTCTTTAAAGGAACCAATTCAGTCGACGGTACCGCCACCATGTGCT
GGTTCAAGTTGTGGTCTCTCTTGCTGGTCGGTTCACTGCTGGTATCTGGAACGCGGGGCAAGTTGCCGGA
CGCCCCCGAGTTTGAAAAGGATCTTCTCATTCAGAGACTCAATTGGATGCTATGGGTGATCGATGAATGC
TTCCGCGACCTCTGTTACCGTACCGGCATCTGCAAGGGTATTCTAGAGCCCGCTGCTATTTTTCATCTGA
AACTACCAGCCATCAACGATACTGATCACTGCGGGTTAATAGGATTTAATGAGACTAGCTGCCTTAAAAA
GCTCGCCGATGGCTTTTTTGAATTCGAGGTGTTGTTTAAGTTTTTAACGACGGAGTTTGGAAAATCAGTG
ATAAACGTGGACGTCATGGAGCTTCTGACGAAGACCTTAGGATGGGACATACAGGAAGAGCTCAATAAGC
TGACTAAGACGCACTACAGTCCACCCAAATTTGACCGCGGTCTATTAGGGAGGCTTCAGGGACTTAAGTA
TTGGGTGAGACACTTTGCTTCGTTTTATGTTCTGAGTGCAATGGAAAAGTTTGCAGGTCAAGCGGTGCGT
GTTTTGGACTCTATCCCAGACGTGACTCCTGACGTCCACGATAAGTAACTCGAGGCGGCCGCACTCGAGA
TATCTAGACCCAGCTTTCTTGTACAAAGTGGTTTAATTAAGTAACGATACAGCAGCAATTGGCAAGCTGC
TTACATAGAACTCGCGGCGATTGGCATGCCGCTTTAAAATTTTTATTTTATTTTTCTTTTCTTTTCCGAA
TCGGATTTTTTTTTTAATATTTCAAAAAAAAAAAAAAAAAAAAAAAAAAAAAAAAAAAAAAAAAAAAAGG
AAGAGCGCGGCCGCCGAGCTCGAATTCGTAATCATGTCATAGCTGTTTCCTGTGTGAAATTGTTATCCGC
TCACAATTCCACACAACATACGAGCCGGAAGCATAAAGTGTAAAGCCTGGGGTGCCTAATGAGTGAGCTA
ACTCACATTAATTGCGTTGCGCTCACTGCCCGCTTTCCAGTCGGGAAACCTGTCGTGCCAGTCGAGGGGA
ATTAATTCTTGAAGACGAAAGGGCCAGGTGGCACTTTTCGGGGAAATGTGCGCGGAACCCCTATTTGTTT
ATTTTTCTAAATACATTCAAATATGTATCCGCTCATGAGACAATAACCCTGATAAATGCTTCAATAATAT
TGAAAAAGGAAGAGTATGAGTATTCAACATTTCCGTGTCGCCCTTATTCCCTTTTTTGCGGCATTTTGCC
TTCCTGTTTTTGCTCACCCAGAAACGCTGGTGAAAGTAAAAGATGCTGAAGATCAGTTGGGTGCACGAGT
GGGTTACATCGAACTGGATCTCAACAGCGGTAAGATCCTTGAGAGTTTTCGCCCCGAAGAACGTTTTCCA
ATGATGAGCACTTTTAAAGTTCTGCTATGTGGCGCGGTATTATCCCGTGTTGACGCCGGGCAAGAGCAAC
TCGGTCGCCGCATACACTATTCTCAGAATGACTTGGTTGAGTACTCACCAGTCACAGAAAAGCATCTTAC
GGATGGCATGACAGTAAGAGAATTATGCAGTGCTGCCATAACCATGAGTGATAACACTGCGGCCAACTTA
CTTCTGACAACGATCGGAGGACCGAAGGAGCTAACCGCTTTTTTGCACAACATGGGGGATCATGTAACTC
GCCTTGATCGTTGGGAACCGGAGCTGAATGAAGCCATACCAAACGACGAGCGTGACACCACGATGCCTGT
AGCAATGGCAACAACGTTGCGCAAACTATTAACTGGCGAACTACTTACTCTAGCTTCCCGGCAACAATTA
ATAGACTGGATGGAGGCGGATAAAGTTGCAGGACCACTTCTGCGCTCGGCCCTTCCGGCTGGCTGGTTTA
TTGCTGATAAATCTGGAGCCGGTGAGCGTGGGTCTCGCGGTATCATTGCAGCACTGGGGCCAGATGGTAA
GCCCTCCCGTATCGTAGTTATCTACACGACGGGGAGTCAGGCAACTATGGATGAACGAAATAGACAGATC
GCTGAGATAGGTGCCTCACTGATTAAGCATTGGTAACTGTCAGACCAAGTTTACTCATATATACTTTAGA
TTGATTTAAAACTTCATTTTTAATTTAAAAGGATCTAGGTGAAGATCCTTTTTGATAATCTCATGACCAA
AATCCCTTAACGTGAGTTTTCGTTCCACTGAGCGTCAGACCCCGTAGAAAAGATCAAAGGATCTTCTTGA
GATCCTTTTTTTCTGCGCGTAATCTGCTGCTTGCAAACAAAAAAACCACCGCTACCAGCGGTGGTTTGTT
TGCCGGATCAAGAGCTACCAACTCTTTTTCCGAAGGTAACTGGCTTCAGCAGAGCGCAGATACCAAATAC
TGTCCTTCTAGTGTAGCCGTAGTTAGGCCACCACTTCAAGAACTCTGTAGCACCGCCTACATACCTCGCT
CTGCTAATCCTGTTACCAGTGGCTGCTGCCAGTGGCGATAAGTCGTGTCTTACCGGGTTGGACTCAAGAC
GATAGTTACCGGATAAGGCGCAGCGGTCGGGCTGAACGGGGGGTTCGTGCACACAGCCCAGCTTGGAGCG
AACGACCTACACCAAACTGAGATACCTACAGCGTGAGCTATGAGAAAGCGCCACGCTTCCCGAAGGGAGA
AAGGCGGACAGGTATCCGGTAAGCGGCAGGGTCGGAACAGGAGAGCGCACGAGGGAGCTTCCAGGGGGAA
ACGCCTGGTATCTTTATAGTCCTGTCGGGTTTCGCCACCTCTGACTTGAGCGTCGATTTTTGTGATGCTC
GTCAGGGGGGCGGAGCCTATGGAAAAACGCCAGCAACGCGCTGGCGAAAGGGGGATGTGCTGCAAGGCGA
TTAAGTTGGGTAACGCCAGGGTTTTCCCAGTCACGACGTTGTAAAACGACGGCCAGTGCCAAGCTTGCAT
GCCTGCAGGTCGACTCTAGAGGATCCCTAATACGACTCACTATAG
Features (pLannotate 1.2.2; 15 found; start..end, strand, type, name):
     45..7523    +  CDS            POLN_EEVVT: Experimental evidence at protein level: Swiss-Prot protein existence level 1. [RNA-directed RNA polymerase nsP4]: RNA dependent RNA polymerase (By similarity). Replicates genomic and antigenomic RNA by recognizing replications specific signals. The early replication complex formed by the polyproteins P123/P123' and nsP4 synthesizes minus-strand RNAs (By similarity). The late replication complex composed of fully processed nsP1-nsP4 is responsible for the production of genomic and subgenomic plus-strand RNAs (By similarity). From Venezuelan equine encephalitis virus (strain Trinidad donkey) (VE
   7562..7586    +  protein_bind   attB1: mutant version of attB; recombination site for the Gateway® BP reaction BP Clonase™
   7624..8235    +  CDS            K2: VIL6_HHV8P - Experimental evidence at protein level: Swiss-Prot protein existence level 1. Initiates signal transduction through binding to interleukin- 6 receptor subunit beta IL6ST, independently of the cognate IL6 receptor IL6R. In infected primary effusion lymphoma cells, promotes proliferation of cells, protects them from apoptosis, and promotes immune evasion of interferon activity. Drives also blood to lymphatic endothelial cell differentiation. From Human herpesvirus 8 type P (isolate GK18) (HHV-8) (Kaposi's sarcoma-associated herpesvirus).
   8268..8292    -  protein_bind   attB2: mutant version of attB; recombination site for the Gateway® BP reaction BP Clonase™
   8455..8471    +  promoter       ARG4 promoter (fragment): S. cerevisiae ARG4
   8530..8546    -  protein_bind   lac operator: The lac repressor binds to the lac operator to inhibit transcription in E. coli. This inhibition can be relieved by adding lactose or isopropyl-β-D-thiogalactopyranoside (IPTG). lac repressor encoded by lacI
   8554..8584    -  promoter       lac promoter: promoter for the E. coli lac operon
   8599..8620    -  protein_bind   CAP binding site: CAP binding activates transcription in the presence of cAMP. E. coli catabolite activator protein
   8633..8671    -  CDS            lacI (fragment): lac repressor; lacI; The lac repressor binds to the lac operator to inhibit transcription in E. coli. This inhibition can be relieved by adding lactose or isopropyl-β-D-thiogalactopyranoside (IPTG).
   8731..8835    +  promoter       AmpR promoter: bla
   8836..9696    +  CDS            AmpR: β-lactamase; bla; confers resistance to ampicillin, carbenicillin, and related antibiotics
   9867..10455   +  rep_origin     ori: high-copy-number ColE1/pMB1/pBR322/pUC origin of replication
  10470..10558   -  CDS            lacZα (fragment): LacZα fragment of β-galactosidase; lacZ fragment
  10561..10597   -  misc_feature   MCS (fragment): pUC18/19 multiple cloning site
  10598..10615   +  promoter       T7 promoter (fragment): promoter for bacteriophage T7 RNA polymerase
