[The description below was written by a language model from this plasmid's Addgene catalogue record and pLannotate feature annotations shown in this document.]
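Description:
pOME0005R is a Venezuelan equine encephalitis virus (VEE) replicon-based expression plasmid built on the pVR21 backbone and catalogued as a mammalian expression vector. It carries ORF K2 of Kaposi's sarcoma-associated herpesvirus. K2 encodes viral interleukin-6, a cytokine homologue that signals through the gp130 (IL6ST) receptor subunit independently of the cognate IL-6 receptor and promotes proliferation, survival and interferon evasion in infected cells. In bacteria the plasmid is maintained through a high-copy ColE1/pUC-type origin and selected with ampicillin via the β-lactamase gene. Short lac promoter/operator, lacI, lacZα and polylinker fragments are cloning-vector remnants.

The largest annotated feature is the VEE nonstructural polyprotein (nsP1–nsP4), which supplies the RNA-dependent RNA polymerase that replicates genomic RNA and produces subgenomic plus-strand RNA. The K2 coding sequence lies immediately downstream of this region, flanked by attB1 and attB2 sites, which indicates it was introduced by Gateway recombination into a destination version of the vector. In this type of replicon the insert takes the place of the viral structural genes and is normally expressed from the alphavirus subgenomic promoter, although that promoter is not annotated in the table. A T7 promoter fragment at the end of the record adjoins the replicon start on the circular map, consistent with in vitro transcription of replicon RNA, but the record does not describe the delivery route.

The available sequence is a partial NGS result of 10,615 nt, shorter than the stated backbone plus insert, so the feature table may be incomplete. The construct belongs to a viral ORFeome collection that was used to screen genes of emerging viruses for modulators of p53 signalling.
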