Addgene plasmid #178374: pOME0005R
Purpose: Expresses KSHV ORF K2
Depositing lab: Dirk Dittmer. Depositing organization: University of North Carolina at Chapel Hill. Publication: Novel modulators of p53-signaling encoded by unknown genes of emerging viruses. Alzhanova D, Corcoran K, Bailey AG, Long K, Taft-Benz S, Graham RL, Broussard GS, Heise M, Neumann G, Halfmann P, Kawaoka Y, Baric RS, Damania B, Dittmer DP. PLoS Pathog. 2021 Jan 7;17(1):e1009033. doi: 10.1371/journal.ppat.1009033. eCollection 2021 Jan. PubMed 33411764.
Backbone
  Vector backbone: pVR21
  Backbone size w/o insert (bp): 11588
  Vector type: Mammalian Expression
Growth in bacteria
  Bacterial resistance: Ampicillin, 100 μg/mL
  Growth temperature: 37°C
  Growth strain: DH5alpha
  Copy number: High Copy
Gene/Insert
  Gene/Insert name: KSHV ORF K2
  Species: Kaposi's sarcoma-associated herpesvirus
  Insert size (bp): 647
  Cloning method: Unknown
  Sequencing primers: 5′ VeeDest F
Terms and licenses: Academic/Nonprofit Terms; Industry Terms: Not Available to Industry
Depositor comments: Sequences and further information can be found at https://www.med.unc.edu/orfeome/downloads/pome
How to cite: pOME0005R was a gift from Dirk Dittmer (Addgene plasmid # 178374 ; http://n2t.net/addgene:178374 ; RRID:Addgene_178374)
