>Addgene plasmid #178374 | pOME0005R | depositor partial sequence | sequence record 346409 | Insert
GTCGACGGTACCGCCACCATGTGCTGGTTCAAGTTGTGGTCTCTCTTGCTGGTCGGTTCACTGCTGGTAT
CTGGAACGCGGGGCAAGTTGCCGGACGCCCCCGAGTTTGAAAAGGATCTTCTCATTCAGAGACTCAATTG
GATGCTATGGGTGATCGATGAATGCTTCCGCGACCTCTGTTACCGTACCGGCATCTGCAAGGGTATTCTA
GAGCCCGCTGCTATTTTTCATCTGAAACTACCAGCCATCAACGATACTGATCACTGCGGGTTAATAGGAT
TTAATGAGACTAGCTGCCTTAAAAAGCTCGCCGATGGCTTTTTTGAATTCGAGGTGTTGTTTAAGTTTTT
AACGACGGAGTTTGGAAAATCAGTGATAAACGTGGACGTCATGGAGCTTCTGACGAAGACCTTAGGATGG
GACATACAGGAAGAGCTCAATAAGCTGACTAAGACGCACTACAGTCCACCCAAATTTGACCGCGGTCTAT
TAGGGAGGCTTCAGGGACTTAAGTATTGGGTGAGACACTTTGCTTCGTTTTATGTTCTGAGTGCAATGGA
AAAGTTTGCAGGTCAAGCGGTGCGTGTTTTGGACTCTATCCCAGACGTGACTCCTGACGTCCACGATAAG
TAACTCGAGGCGGCCGC
