>Addgene plasmid #178374 | pOME0005R | depositor partial sequence | sequence record 346410 | Backbone
ATGGGCGGCGCATGAGAGAAGCCCAGACCAATTACCTACCCAAAATGGAGAAAGTTCACGTTGACATCGA
GGAAGACAGCCCATTCCTCAGAGCTTTGCAGCGGAGCTTCCCGCAGTTTGAGGTAGAAGCCAAGCAGGTC
ACTGATAATGACCATGCTAATGCCAGAGCGTTTTCGCATCTGGCTTCAAAACTGATCGAAACGGAGGTGG
ACCCATCCGACACGATCCTTGACATTGGAAGTGCGCCCGCCCGCAGAATGTATTCTAAGCACAAGTATCA
TTGTATCTGTCCGATGAGATGTGCGGAAGATCCGGACAGATTGTATAAGTATGCAACTAAGCTGAAGAAA
AACTGTAAGGAAATAACTGATAAGGAATTGGACAAGAAAATGAAGGAGCTCGCCGCCGTCATGAGCGACC
CTGACCTGGAAACTGAGACTATGTGCCTCCACGACGACGAGTCGTGTCGCTACGAAGGGCAAGTCGCTGT
TTACCAGGATGTATACGCGGTTGACGGACCGACAAGTCTCTATCACCAAGCCAATAAGGGAGTTAGAGTC
GCCTACTGGATAGGCTTTGACACCACCCCTTTTATGTTTAAGAACTTGGCTGGAGCATATCCATCATACT
CTACCAACTGGGCCGACGAAACCGTGTTAACGGCTCGTAACATAGGCCTATGCAGCTCTGACGTTATGGA
GCGGTCACGTAGAGGGATGTCCATTCTTAGAAAGAAGTATTTGAAACCATCCAACAATGTTCTATTCTCT
GTTGGCTCGACCATCTACCACGAGAAGAGGGACTTACTGAGGAGCTGGCACCTGCCGTCTGTATTTCACT
TACGTGGCAAGCAAAATTACACATGTCGGTGTGAGACTATAGTTAGTTGCGACGGGTACGTCGTTAAAAG
AATAGCTATCAGTCCAGGCCTGTATGGGAAGCCTTCAGGCTATGCTGCTACGATGCACCGCGAGGGATTC
TTGTGCTGCAAAGTGACAGACACATTGAACGGGGAGAGGGTCTCTTTTCCCGTGTGCACGTATGTGCCAG
CTACATTGTGTGACCAAATGACTGGCATACTGGCAACAGATGTCAGTGCGGACGACGCGCAAAAACTGCT
GGTTGGGCTCAACCAGCGTATAGTCGTCAACGGTCGCACCCAGAGAAACACCAATACCATGAAAAATTAC
CTTTTGCCCGTAGTGGCCCAGGCATTTGCTAGGTGGGCAAAGGAATATAAGGAAGATCAAGAAGATGAAA
GGCCACTAGGACTACGAGATAGACAGTTAGTCATGGGGTGTTGTTGGGCTTTTAGAAGGCACAAGATAAC
ATCTATTTATAAGCGCCCGGATACCCAAACCATCATCAAAGTGAACAGCGATTTCCACTCATTCGTGCTG
CCCAGGATAGGCAGTAACACATTGGAGATCGGGCTGAGAACAAGAATCAGGAAAATGTTAGAGGAGCACA
AGGAGCCGTCACCTCTCATTACCGCCGAGGACGTACAAGAAGCTAAGTGCGCAGCCGATGAGGCTAAGGA
GGTGCGTGAAGCCGAGGAGTTGCGCGCAGCTCTACCACCTTTGGCAGCTGATGTTGAGGAGCCCACTCTG
GAAGCCGATGTCGACTTGATGTTACAAGAGGCTGGGGCCGGCTCAGTGGAGACACCTCGTGGCTTGATAA
AGGTTACCAGCTACGCTGGCGAGGACAAGATCGGCTCTTACGCTGTGCTTTCTCCGCAGGCTGTACTCAA
GAGTGAAAAATTATCTTGCATCCACCCTCTCGCTGAACAAGTCATAGTGATAACACACTCTGGCCGAAAA
GGGCGTTATGCCGTGGAACCATACCATGGTAAAGTAGTGGTGCCAGAGGGACATGCAATACCCGTCCAGG
ACTTTCAAGCTCTGAGTGAAAGTGCCACCATTGTGTACAACGAACGTGAGTTCGTAAACAGGTACCTGCA
CCATATTGCCACACATGGAGGAGCGCTGAACACTGATGAAGAATATTACAAAACTGTCAAGCCCAGCGAG
CACGACGGCGAATACCTGTACGACATCGACAGGAAACAGTGCGTCAAGAAAGAACTAGTCACTGGGCTAG
GGCTCACAGGCGAGCTGGTGGATCCTCCCTTCCATGAATTCGCCTACGAGAGTCTGAGAACACGACCAGC
CGCTCCTTACCAAGTACCAACCATAGGGGTGTATGGCGTGCCAGGATCAGGCAAGTCTGGCATCATTAAA
AGCGCAGTCACCAAAAAAGATCTAGTGGTGAGCGCCAAGAAAGAAAACTGTGCAGAAATTATAAGGGACG
TCAAGAAAATGAAAGGGCTGGACGTCAATGCCAGAACTGTGGACTCAGTGCTCTTGAATGGATGCAAACA
CCCCGTAGAGACCCTGTATATTGACGAAGCTTTTGCTTGTCATGCAGGTACTCTCAGAGCGCTCATAGCC
ATTATAAGACCTAAAAAGGCAGTGCTCTGCGGGGATCCCAAACAGTGCGGTTTTTTTAACATGATGTGCC
TGAAAGTGCATTTTAACCACGAGATTTGCACACAAGTCTTCCACAAAAGCATCTCTCGCCGTTGCACTAA
ATCTGTGACTTCGGTCGTCTCAACCTTGTTTTACGACAAAAAAATGAGAACGACGAATCCGAAAGAGACT
AAGATTGTGATTGACACTACCGGCAGTACCAAACCTAAGCAGGACGATCTCATTCTCACTTGTTTCAGAG
GGTGGGTGAAGCAGTTGCAAATAGATTACAAAGGCAACGAAATAATGACGGCAGCTGCCTCTCAAGGGCT
GACCCGTAAAGGTGTGTATGCCGTTCGGTACAAGGTGAATGAAAATCCTCTGTACGCACCCACCTCAGAA
CATGTGAACGTCCTACTGACCCGCACGGAGGACCGCATCGTGTGGAAAACACTAGCCGGCGACCCATGGA
TAAAAACACTGACTGCCAAGTACCCTGGGAATTTCACTGCCACGATAGAGGAGTGGCAAGCAGAGCATGA
TGCCATCATGAGGCACATCTTGGAGAGACCGGACCCTACCGACGTCTTCCAGAATAAGGCAAACGTGTGT
TGGGCCAAGGCTTTAGTGCCGGTGCTGAAGACCGCTGGCATAGACATGACCACTGAACAATGGAACACTG
TGGATTATTTTGAAACGGACAAAGCTCACTCAGCAGAGATAGTATTGAACCAACTATGCGTGAGGTTCTT
TGGACTCGATCTGGACTCCGGTCTATTTTCTGCACCCACTGTTCCGTTATCCATTAGGAATAATCACTGG
GATAACTCCCCGTCGCCTAACATGTACGGGCTGAATAAAGAAGTGGTCCGTCAGCTCTCTCGCAGGTACC
CACAACTGCCTCGGGCAGTTGCCACTGGAAGAGTCTATGACATGAACACTGGTACACTGCGCAATTATGA
TCCGCGCATAAACCTAGTACCTGTAAACAGAAGACTGCCTCATGCTTTAGTCCTCCACCATAATGAACAC
CCACAGAGTGACTTTTCTTCATTCGTCAGCAAATTGAAGGGCAGAACTGTCCTGGTGGTCGGGGAAAAGT
TGTCCGTCCCAGGCAAAATGGTTGACTGGTTGTCAGACCGGCCTGAGGCTACCTTCAGAGCTCGGCTGGA
TTTAGGCATCCCAGGTGATGTGCCCAAATATGACATAATATTTGTTAATGTGAGGACCCCATATAAATAC
CATCACTATCAGCAGTGTGAAGACCATGCCATTAAGCTTAGCATGTTGACCAAGAAAGCTTGTCTGCATC
TGAATCCCGGCGGAACCTGTGTCAGCATAGGTTATGGTTACGCTGACAGGGCCAGCGAAAGCATCATTGG
TGCTATAGCGCGGCAGTTCAAGTTTTCCCGGGTATGCAAACCGAAATCCTCACTTGAAGAGACGGAAGTT
CTGTTTGTATTCATTGGGTACGATCGCAAGGCCCGTACGCACAATCCTTACAAGCTTTCATCAACCTTGA
CCAACATTTATACAGGTTCCAGACTCCACGAAGCCGGATGTGCACCCTCATATCATGTGGTGCGAGGGGA
TATTGCCACGGCCACCGAAGGAGTGATTATAAATGCTGCTAACAGCAAAGGACAACCTGGCGGAGGGGTG
TGCGGAGCGCTGTATAAGAAGTTCCCGGAAAGCTTCGATTTACAGCCGATCGAAGTAGGAAAAGCGCGAC
TGGTCAAAGGTGCAGCTAAACATATCATTCATGCCGTAGGACCAAACTTCAACAAAGTTTCGGAGGTTGA
AGGTGACAAACAGTTGGCAGAGGCTTATGAGTCCATCGCTAAGATTGTCAACGATAACAATTACAAGTCA
GTAGCGATTCCACTGTTGTCCACCGGCATCTTTTCCGGGAACAAAGATCGACTAACCCAATCATTGAACC
ATTTGCTGACAGCTTTAGACACCACTGATGCAGATGTAGCCATATACTGCAGGGACAAGAAATGGGAAAT
GACTCTCAAGGAAGCAGTGGCTAGGAGAGAAGCAGTGGAGGAGATATGCATATCCGACGACTCTTCAGTG
ACAGAACCTGATGCAGAGCTGGTGAGGGTGCATCCGAAGAGTTCTTTGGCTGGAAGGAAGGGCTACAGCA
CAAGCGATGGCAAAACTTTCTCATATTTGGAAGGGACCAAGTTTCACCAGGCGGCCAAGGATATAGCAGA
AATTAATGCCATGTGGCCCGTTGCAACGGAGGCCAATGAGCAGGTATGCATGTATATCCTCGGAGAAAGC
ATGAGCAGTATTAGGTCGAAATGCCCCGTCGAAGAGTCGGAAGCCTCCACACCACCTAGCACGCTGCCTT
GCTTGTGCATCCATGCCATGACTCCAGAAAGAGTACAGCGCCTAAAAGCCTCACGTCCAGAACAAATTAC
TGTGTGCTCATCCTTTCCATTGCCGAAGTATAGAATCACTGGTGTGCAGAAGATCCAATGCTCCCAGCCT
ATATTGTTCTCACCGAAAGTGCCTGCGTATATTCATCCAAGGAAGTATCTCGTGGAAACACCACCGGTAG
ACGAGACTCCGGAGCCATCGGCAGAGAACCAATCCACAGAGGGGACACCTGAACAACCACCACTTATAAC
CGAGGATGAGACCAGGACTAGAACGCCTGAGCCGATCATCATCGAAGAGGAAGAAGAGGATAGCATAAGT
TTGCTGTCAGATGGCCCGACCCACCAGGTGCTGCAAGTCGAGGCAGACATTCACGGGCCGCCCTCTGTAT
CTAGCTCATCCTGGTCCATTCCTCATGCATCCGACTTTGATGTGGACAGTTTATCCATACTTGACACCCT
GGAGGGAGCTAGCGTGACCAGCGGGGCAACGTCAGCCGAGACTAACTCTTACTTCGCAAAGAGTATGGAG
TTTCTGGCGCGACCGGTGCCTGCGCCTCGAACAGTATTCAGGAACCCTCCACATCCCGCTCCGCGCACAA
GAACACCGTCACTTGCACCCAGCAGGGCCTGCTCGAGAACCAGCCTAGTTTCCACCCCGCCAGGCGTGAA
TAGGGTGATCACTAGAGAGGAGCTCGAGGCGCTTACCCCGTCACGCACTCCTAGCAGGTCGGTCTCGAGA
ACCAGCCTGGTCTCCAACCCGCCAGGCGTAAATAGGGTGATTACAAGAGAGGAGTTTGAGGCGTTCGTAG
CACAACAACAATGACGGTTTGATGCGGGTGCATACATCTTTTCCTCCGACACCGGTCAAGGGCATTTACA
ACAAAAATCAGTAAGGCAAACGGTGCTATCCGAAGTGGTGTTGGAGAGGACCGAATTGGAGATTTCGTAT
GCCCCGCGCCTCGACCAAGAAAAAGAAGAATTACTACGCAAGAAATTACAGTTAAATCCCACACCTGCTA
ACAGAAGCAGATACCAGTCCAGGAAGGTGGAGAACATGAAAGCCATAACAGCTAGACGTATTCTGCAAGG
CCTAGGGCATTATTTGAAGGCAGAAGGAAAAGTGGAGTGCTACCGAACCCTGCATCCTGTTCCTTTGTAT
TCATCTAGTGTGAACCGTGCCTTCTCAAGCCCCAAGGTCGCAGTGGAAGCCTGTAACGCCATGTTGAAAG
AGAACTTTCCGACTGTGGCTTCTTACTGTATTATTCCAGAGTACGATGCCTATTTGGACATGGTTGACGG
AGCTTCATGCTGCTTAGACACTGCCAGTTTTTGCCCTGCAAAGCTGCGCAGCTTTCCAAAGAAACACTCC
TATTTGGAACCCACAATACGATCGGCAGTGCCTTCAGCGATCCAGAACACGCTCCAGAACGTCCTGGCAG
CTGCCACAAAAAGAAATTGCAATGTCACGCAAATGAGAGAATTGCCCGTATTGGATTCGGCGGCCTTTAA
TGTGGAATGCTTCAAGAAATATGCGTGTAATAATGAATATTGGGAAACGTTTAAAGAAAACCCCATCAGG
CTTACTGAAGAAAACGTGGTAAATTACATTACCAAATTAAAAGGACCAAAAGCTGCTGCTCTTTTTGCGA
AGACACATAATTTGAATATGTTGCAGGACATACCAATGGACAGGTTTGTAATGGACTTAAAGAGAGACGT
GAAAGTGACTCCAGGAACAAAACATACTGAAGAACGGCCCAAGGTACAGGTGATCCAGGCTGCCGATCCG
CTAGCAACAGCGTATCTGTGCGGAATCCACCGAGAGCTGGTTAGGAGATTAAATGCGGTCCTGCTTCCGA
ACATTCATACACTGTTTGATATGTCGGCTGAAGACTTTGACGCTATTATAGCCGAGCACTTCCAGCCTGG
GGATTGTGTTCTGGAAACTGACATCGCGTCGTTTGATAAAAGTGAGGACGACGCCATGGCTCTGACCGCG
TTAATGATTCTGGAAGACTTAGGTGTGGACGCAGAGCTGTTGACGCTGATTGAGGCGGCTTTCGGCGAAA
TTTCATCAATACATTTGCCCACTAAAACTAAATTTAAATTCGGAGCCATGATGAAATCTGGAATGTTCCT
CACACTGTTTGTGAACACAGTCATTAACATTGTAATCGCAAGCAGAGTGTTGAGAGAACGGCTAACCGGA
TCACCATGTGCAGCATTCATTGGAGATGACAATATCGTGAAAGGAGTCAAATCGGACAAATTAATGGCAG
ACAGGTGCGCCACCTGGTTGAATATGGAAGTCAAGATTATAGATGCTGTGGTGGGCGAGAAAGCGCCCTA
TTTCTGTGGAGGGTTTATTTTGTGTGACTCCGTGACCGGCACAGCGTGCCGTGTGGCAGACCCCCTAAAA
AGGCTGTTTAAGCTTGGCAAACCTCTGGCAGCAGACGATGAACATGATGATGACAGGAGAAGGGCATTGC
ATGAAGAGTCAACACGCTGGAACCGAGTGGGTATTCTTTCAGAGCTGTGCAAGGCAGTAGAATCAAGGTA
TGAAACCGTAGGAACTTCCATCATAGTTATGGCCATGACTACTCTAGCTAGCAGTGTTAAATCATTCAGC
TACCTGAGAGGGGCCCCTATAACTCTCTACGGCTAACCTGAATGGACTACGACATAGTCTAGTCCGCCAA
GACAAGTTTGTACAAAAAAGCTGAACGAGAAACGTAAAATGATATAAATATCAATATATTAAATTAGATT
TTGCATAAAAAACAGACTACATAATACTGTAAAACACAACATATCCAGTCACTATGGCGGCCGCATTAGG
CACCCCAGGCTTTACACTTTATGCTTCCGGCTCGTATAATGTGTGGATTTTGAGTTAGGATCCGTCGAGA
TTTTCAGGAGCTAAGGAAGCTAAAATGGAGAAAAAAATCACTGGATATACCACCGTTGATATATCCCAAT
GGCATCGTAAAGAACATTTTGAGGCATTTCAGTCAGTTGCTCAATGTACCTATAACCAGACCGTTCAGCT
GGATATTACGGCCTTTTTAAAGACCGTAAAGAAAAATAAGCACAAGTTTTATCCGGCCTTTATTCACATT
CTTGCCCGCCTGATGAATGCTCATCCGGAATTCCGTATGGCAATGAAAGACGGTGAGCTGGTGATATGGG
ATAGTGTTCACCCTTGTTACACCGTTTTCCATGAGCAAACTGAAACGTTTTCATCGCTCTGGAGTGAATA
CCACGACGATTTCCGGCAGTTTCTACACATATATTCGCAAGATGTGGCGTGTTACGGTGAAAACCTGGCC
TATTTCCCTAAAGGGTTTATTGAGAATATGTTTTTCGTCTCAGCCAATCCCTGGGTGAGTTTCACCAGTT
TTGATTTAAACGTGGCCAATATGGACAACTTCTTCGCCCCCGTTTTCACCATGGGCAAATATTATACGCA
AGGCGACAAGGTGCTGATGCCGCTGGCGATTCAGGTTCATCATGCCGTTTGTGATGGCTTCCATGTCGGC
AGAATGCTTAATGAATTACAACAGTACTGCGATGAGTGGCAGGCGGGGCGTAATCTAGAGGATCCGGCTT
ACTAAAAGCCAGATAACAGTATGCGTATTTGCGCGCTGATTTTTGCGGTATAAGAATATATACTGATATG
TATACCCGAAGTATGTCAAAAAGAGGTATGCTATGAAGCAGCGTATTACAGTGACAGTTGACAGCGACAG
CTATCAGTTGCTCAAGGCATATATGATGTCAATATCTCCGGTCTGGTAAGCACAACCATGCAGAATGAAG
CCCGTCGTCTGCGTGCCGAACGCTGGAAAGCGGAAAATCAGGAAGGGATGGCTGAGGTCGCCCGGTTTAT
TGAAATGAACGGCTCTTTTGCTGACGAGAACAGGGGCTGGTGAAATGCAGTTTAAGGTTTACACCTATAA
AAGAGAGAGCCGTTATCGTCTGTTTGTGGATGTACAGAGTGATATTATTGACACGCCCGGGCGACGGATG
GTGATCCCCCTGGCCAGTGCACGTCTGCTGTCAGATAAAGTCCCCCGTGAACTTTACCCGGTGGTGCATA
TCGGGGATGAAAGCTGGCGCATGATGACCACCGATATGGCCAGTGTGCCGGTCTCCGTTATCGGGGAAGA
AGTGGCTGATCTCAGCCACCGCGAAAATGACATCAAAAACGCCATTAACCTGATGTTCTGGGGAATATAA
ATGTCAGGCTCCCTTATACACAGCCAGTCTGCAGGTCGACCATAGTGACTGGATATGTTGTGTTTTACAG
TATTATGTAGTCTGTTTTTTATGCAAAATCTAATTTAATATATTGATATTTATATCATTTTACGTTTCTC
GTTCAGCTTTCTTGTACAAAGTGGTTTAATTAAGTAACGATACAGCAGCAATTGGCAAGCTGCTTACATA
GAACTCGCGGCGATTGGCATGCCGCTTTAAAATTTTTATTTTATTTTTCTTTTCTTTTCCGAATCGGATT
TTGTTTTTAATATTTCAAAAAAAAAAAAAAAAAAAAAAAAAAAAAAAAAAAAAAAAAAAAAGGAAGAGCG
CGGCCGCCGAGCTCGAATTCGTAATCATGTCATAGCTGTTTCCTGTGTGAAATTGTTATCCGCTCACAAT
TCCACACAACATACGAGCCGGAAGCATAAAGTGTAAAGCCTGGGGTGCCTAATGAGTGAGCTAACTCACA
TTAATTGCGTTGCGCTCACTGCCCGCTTTCCAGTCGGGAAACCTGTCGTGCCAGTCGAGGGGAATTAATT
CTTGAAGACGAAAGGGCCAGGTGGCACTTTTCGGGGAAATGTGCGCGGAACCCCTATTTGTTTATTTTTC
TAAATACATTCAAATATGTATCCGCTCATGAGACAATAACCCTGATAAATGCTTCAATAATATTGAAAAA
GGAAGAGTATGAGTATTCAACATTTCCGTGTCGCCCTTATTCCCTTTTTTGCGGCATTTTGCCTTCCTGT
TTTTGCTCACCCAGAAACGCTGGTGAAAGTAAAAGATGCTGAAGATCAGTTGGGTGCACGAGTGGGTTAC
ATCGAACTGGATCTCAACAGCGGTAAGATCCTTGAGAGTTTTCGCCCCGAAGAACGTTTTCCAATGATGA
GCACTTTTAAAGTTCTGCTATGTGGCGCGGTATTATCCCGTGTTGACGCCGGGCAAGAGCAACTCGGTCG
CCGCATACACTATTCTCAGAATGACTTGGTTGAGTACTCACCAGTCACAGAAAAGCATCTTACGGATGGC
ATGACAGTAAGAGAATTATGCAGTGCTGCCATAACCATGAGTGATAACACTGCGGCCAACTTACTTCTGA
CAACGATCGGAGGACCGAAGGAGCTAACCGCTTTTTTGCACAACATGGGGGATCATGTAACTCGCCTTGA
TCGTTGGGAACCGGAGCTGAATGAAGCCATACCAAACGACGAGCGTGACACCACGATGCCTGTAGCAATG
GCAACAACGTTGCGCAAACTATTAACTGGCGAACTACTTACTCTAGCTTCCCGGCAACAATTAATAGACT
GGATGGAGGCGGATAAAGTTGCAGGACCACTTCTGCGCTCGGCCCTTCCGGCTGGCTGGTTTATTGCTGA
TAAATCTGGAGCCGGTGAGCGTGGGTCTCGCGGTATCATTGCAGCACTGGGGCCAGATGGTAAGCCCTCC
CGTATCGTAGTTATCTACACGACGGGGAGTCAGGCAACTATGGATGAACGAAATAGACAGATCGCTGAGA
TAGGTGCCTCACTGATTAAGCATTGGTAACTGTCAGACCAAGTTTACTCATATATACTTTAGATTGATTT
AAAACTTCATTTTTAATTTAAAAGGATCTAGGTGAAGATCCTTTTTGATAATCTCATGACCAAAATCCCT
TAACGTGAGTTTTCGTTCCACTGAGCGTCAGACCCCGTAGAAAAGATCAAAGGATCTTCTTGAGATCCTT
TTTTTCTGCGCGTAATCTGCTGCTTGCAAACAAAAAAACCACCGCTACCAGCGGTGGTTTGTTTGCCGGA
TCAAGAGCTACCAACTCTTTTTCCGAAGGTAACTGGCTTCAGCAGAGCGCAGATACCAAATACTGTCCTT
CTAGTGTAGCCGTAGTTAGGCCACCACTTCAAGAACTCTGTAGCACCGCCTACATACCTCGCTCTGCTAA
TCCTGTTACCAGTGGCTGCTGCCAGTGGCGATAAGTCGTGTCTTACCGGGTTGGACTCAAGACGATAGTT
ACCGGATAAGGCGCAGCGGTCGGGCTGAACGGGGGGTTCGTGCACACAGCCCAGCTTGGAGCGAACGACC
TACACCAAACTGAGATACCTACAGCGTGAGCTATGAGAAAGCGCCACGCTTCCCGAAGGGAGAAAGGCGG
ACAGGTATCCGGTAAGCGGCAGGGTCGGAACAGGAGAGCGCACGAGGGAGCTTCCAGGGGGAAACGCCTG
GTATCTTTATAGTCCTGTCGGGTTTCGCCACCTCTGACTTGAGCGTCGATTTTTGTGATGCTCGTCAGGG
GGGCGGAGCCTATGGAAAAACGCCAGCAACGCGCTGGCGAAAGGGGGATGTGCTGCAAGGCGATTAAGTT
GGGTAACGCCAGGGTTTTCCCAGTCACGACGTTGTAAAACGACGGCCAGTGCCAAGCTTGCATGCCTGCA
GGTCGACTCTAGAGGATCCCTAATACGACTCACTATAG
